>Addgene plasmid #99659 | dSp-p65 (1-150) | addgene full sequence | sequence record 191939 | Addgene NGS Result
AAAATTTAAGCTACAACAAGGCAAGGCTTGACCGACAATTGCATGAAGAATCTGCTTAGGGTTAGGCGTT
TTGCGCTGCTTCGCGATGTACGGGCCAGATATACGCGTTGACATTGATTATTGACTAGTTATTAATAGTA
ATCAATTACGGGGTCATTAGTTCATAGCCCATATATGGAGTTCCGCGTTACATAACTTACGGTAAATGGC
CCGCCTGGCTGACCGCCCAACGACCCCCGCCCATTGACGTCAATAATGACGTATGTTCCCATAGTAACGC
CAATAGGGACTTTCCATTGACGTCAATGGGTGGAGTATTTACGGTAAACTGCCCACTTGGCAGTACATCA
AGTGTATCATATGCCAAGTACGCCCCCTATTGACGTCAATGACGGTAAATGGCCCGCCTGGCATTATGCC
CAGTACATGACCTTATGGGACTTTCCTACTTGGCAGTACATCTACGTATTAGTCATCGCTATTACCATGG
TGATGCGGTTTTGGCAGTACATCAATGGGCGTGGATAGCGGTTTGACTCACGGGGATTTCCAAGTCTCCA
CCCCATTGACGTCAATGGGAGTTTGTTTTGGCACCAAAATCAACGGGACTTTCCAAAATGTCGTAACAAC
TCCGCCCCATTGACGCAAATGGGCGGTAGGCGTGTACGGTGGGAGGTCTATATAAGCAGAGCTCGTTTAG
TGAACCGTCAGATCGCCTGGAGACGCCATCCACGCTGTTTTGACCTCCATAGAAGACACCGGGACCGATC
CAGCCTCCGGACTCTAGAGGATCGAACCCTTGCCACCATGGACAAGAAGTACTCCATTGGGCTCGCTATC
GGCACAAACAGCGTCGGCTGGGCCGTCATTACGGACGAGTACAAGGTGCCGAGCAAAAAATTCAAAGTTC
TGGGCAATACCGATCGCCACAGCATAAAGAAGAACCTCATTGGCGCCCTCCTGTTCGACTCCGGGGAGAC
GGCCGAAGCCACGCGGCTCAAAAGAACAGCACGGCGCAGATATACCCGCAGAAAGAATCGGATCTGCTAC
CTGCAGGAGATCTTTAGTAATGAGATGGCTAAGGTGGATGACTCTTTCTTCCATAGGCTGGAGGAGTCCT
TTTTGGTGGAGGAGGATAAAAAGCACGAGCGCCACCCAATCTTTGGCAATATCGTGGACGAGGTGGCGTA
CCATGAAAAGTACCCAACCATATATCATCTGAGGAAGAAGCTTGTAGACAGTACTGATAAGGCTGACTTG
CGGTTGATCTATCTCGCGCTGGCGCATATGATCAAATTTCGGGGACACTTCCTCATCGAGGGGGACCTGA
ACCCAGACAACAGCGATGTCGACAAACTCTTTATCCAACTGGTTCAGACTTACAATCAGCTTTTCGAAGA
GAACCCGATCAACGCATCCGGAGTTGACGCCAAAGCAATCCTGAGCGCTAGGCTGTCCAAATCCCGGCGG
CTCGAAAACCTCATCGCACAGCTCCCTGGGGAGAAGAAGAACGGCCTGTTTGGTAATCTTATCGCCCTGT
CACTCGGGCTGACCCCCAACTTTAAATCTAACTTCGACCTGGCCGAAGATGCCAAGCTTCAACTGAGCAA
AGACACCTACGATGATGATCTCGACAATCTGCTGGCCCAGATCGGCGACCAGTACGCAGACCTTTTTTTG
GCGGCAAAGAACCTGTCAGACGCCATTCTGCTGAGTGATATTCTGCGAGTGAACACGGAGATCACCAAAG
CTCCGCTGAGCGCTAGTATGATCAAGCGCTATGATGAGCACCACCAAGACTTGACTTTGCTGAAGGCCCT
TGTCAGACAGCAACTGCCTGAGAAGTACAAGGAAATTTTCTTCGATCAGTCTAAAAATGGCTACGCCGGA
TACATTGACGGCGGAGCAAGCCAGGAGGAATTTTACAAATTTATTAAGCCCATCTTGGAAAAAATGGACG
GCACCGAGGAGCTGCTGGTAAAGCTTAACAGAGAAGATCTGTTGCGCAAACAGCGCACTTTCGACAATGG
AAGCATCCCCCACCAGATTCACCTGGGCGAACTGCACGCTATCCTCAGGCGGCAAGAGGATTTCTACCCC
TTTTTGAAAGATAACAGGGAAAAGATTGAGAAAATCCTCACATTTCGGATACCCTACTATGTAGGCCCCC
TCGCCCGGGGAAATTCCAGATTCGCGTGGATGACTCGCAAATCAGAAGAGACCATCACTCCCTGGAACTT
CGAGGAAGTCGTGGATAAGGGGGCCTCTGCCCAGTCCTTCATCGAAAGGATGACTAACTTTGATAAAAAT
CTGCCTAACGAAAAGGTGCTTCCTAAACACTCTCTGCTGTACGAGTACTTCACAGTTTATAACGAGCTCA
CCAAGGTCAAATACGTCACAGAAGGGATGAGAAAGCCAGCATTCCTGTCTGGAGAGCAGAAGAAAGCTAT
CGTGGACCTCCTCTTCAAGACGAACCGGAAAGTTACCGTGAAACAGCTCAAAGAAGACTATTTCAAAAAG
ATTGAATGTTTCGACTCTGTTGAAATCAGCGGAGTGGAGGATCGCTTCAACGCATCCCTGGGAACGTATC
ACGATCTCCTGAAAATCATTAAAGACAAGGACTTCCTGGACAATGAGGAGAACGAGGACATTCTTGAGGA
CATTGTCCTCACCCTTACGTTGTTTGAAGATAGGGAGATGATTGAAGAACGCTTGAAAACTTACGCTCAT
CTCTTCGACGACAAAGTCATGAAACAGCTCAAGAGGCGCCGATATACAGGATGGGGGCGGCTGTCAAGAA
AACTGATCAATGGGATCCGAGACAAGCAGAGTGGAAAGACAATCCTGGATTTTCTTAAGTCCGATGGATT
TGCCAACCGGAACTTCATGCAGTTGATCCATGATGACTCTCTCACCTTTAAGGAGGACATCCAGAAAGCA
CAAGTTTCTGGCCAGGGGGACAGTCTTCACGAGCACATCGCTAATCTTGCAGGTAGCCCAGCTATCAAAA
AGGGAATACTGCAGACCGTTAAGGTCGTGGATGAACTCGTCAAAGTAATGGGAAGGCATAAGCCCGAGAA
TATCGTTATCGAGATGGCCCGAGAGAACCAAACTACCCAGAAGGGACAGAAGAACAGTAGGGAAAGGATG
AAGAGGATTGAAGAGGGTATAAAAGAACTGGGGTCCCAAATCCTTAAGGAACACCCAGTTGAAAACACCC
AGCTTCAGAATGAGAAGCTCTACCTGTACTACCTGCAGAACGGCAGGGACATGTACGTGGATCAGGAACT
GGACATCAATCGGCTCTCCGACTACGACGTGGCTGCTATCGTGCCCCAGTCTTTTCTCAAAGATGATTCT
ATTGATAATAAAGTGTTGACAAGATCCGATAAAGCTAGAGGGAAGAGTGATAACGTCCCCTCAGAAGAAG
TTGTCAAGAAAATGAAAAATTATTGGCGGCAGCTGCTGAACGCCAAACTGATCACACAACGGAAGTTCGA
TAATCTGACTAAGGCTGAACGAGGTGGCCTGTCTGAGTTGGATAAAGCCGGCTTCATCAAAAGGCAGCTT
GTTGAGACACGCCAGATCACCAAGCACGTGGCCCAAATTCTCGATTCACGCATGAACACCAAGTACGATG
AAAATGACAAACTGATTCGAGAGGTGAAAGTTATTACTCTGAAGTCTAAGCTGGTCTCAGATTTCAGAAA
GGACTTTCAGTTTTATAAGGTGAGAGAGATCAACAATTACCACCATGCGCATGATGCCTACCTGAATGCA
GTGGTAGGCACTGCACTTATCAAAAAATATCCCAAGCTTGAATCTGAATTTGTTTACGGAGACTATAAAG
TGTACGATGTTAGGAAAATGATCGCAAAGTCTGAGCAGGAAATAGGCAAGGCCACCGCTAAGTACTTCTT
TTACAGCAATATTATGAATTTTTTCAAGACCGAGATTACACTGGCCAATGGAGAGATTCGGAAGCGACCA
CTTATCGAAACAAACGGAGAAACAGGAGAAATCGTGTGGGACAAGGGTAGGGATTTCGCGACAGTCCGGA
AGGTCCTGTCCATGCCGCAGGTGAACATCGTTAAAAAGACCGAAGTACAGACCGGAGGCTTCTCCAAGGA
AAGTATCCTCCCGAAAAGGAACAGCGACAAGCTGATCGCACGCAAAAAAGATTGGGACCCCAAGAAATAC
GGCGGATTCGATTCTCCTACAGTCGCTTACAGTGTACTGGTTGTGGCCAAAGTGGAGAAAGGGAAGTCTA
AAAAACTCAAAAGCGTCAAGGAACTGCTGGGCATCACAATCATGGAGCGATCAAGCTTCGAAAAAAACCC
CATCGACTTTCTCGAGGCGAAAGGATATAAAGAGGTCAAAAAAGACCTCATCATTAAGCTTCCCAAGTAC
TCTCTCTTTGAGCTTGAAAACGGCCGGAAACGAATGCTCGCTAGTGCGGGCGAGCTGCAGAAAGGTAACG
AGCTGGCACTGCCCTCTAAATACGTTAATTTCTTGTATCTGGCCAGCCACTATGAAAAGCTCAAAGGGTC
TCCCGAAGATAATGAGCAGAAGCAGCTGTTCGTGGAACAACACAAACACTACCTTGATGAGATCATCGAG
CAAATAAGCGAATTCTCCAAAAGAGTGATCCTCGCCGACGCTAACCTCGATAAGGTGCTTTCTGCTTACA
ATAAGCACAGGGATAAGCCCATCAGGGAGCAGGCAGAAAACATTATCCACTTGTTTACTCTGACCAACTT
GGGCGCGCCTGCAGCCTTCAAGTACTTCGACACCACCATAGACAGAAAGCGGTACACCTCTACAAAGGAG
GTCCTGGACGCCACACTGATTCATCAGTCAATTACGGGGCTCTATGAAACAAGAATCGACCTCTCTCAGC
TCGGTGGAGACAGCAGGGCTGACCCCAAGAAGAAGAGGAAGGTGAGTGGTGGAGGAAGTGGCGGGTCAGG
GTCGAGCCAGTACCTGCCCGACACCGACGACCGGCACCGGATCGAGGAAAAGCGGAAGCGGACCTACGAG
ACATTCAAGAGCATCATGAAGAAGTCCCCCTTCAGCGGCCCCACCGACCCTAGACCTCCACCTAGAAGAA
TCGCCGTGCCCAGCAGATCCAGCGCCAGCGTGCCAAAACCTGCCCCCCAGCCTTACCCCTTCACCAGCAG
CCTGAGCACCATCAACTACGACGAGTTCCCTACCATGGTGTTCCCCAGCGGCCAGATCTCTCAGGCCTCT
GCTCTGGCTCCAGCCCCTCCTCAGGTGCTGCCTCAGGCTCCTGCTCCTGCACCAGCTCCAGCCATGGTGT
CTGCACTGGCTCAGGCACCAGCACCCGTGCCTGTGCTGGCTCCTGGACCTCCACAGGCTGTGGCTCCACC
AGCCCCTAAACCTACACAGGCCGGCGAGGGCACATAGAAGAATTCGATCCCTACCGGTTAGTAATGAGTT
TAAACGGGGGAGGCTAACTGAAACACGGAAGGAGACAATACCGGAAGGAACCCGCGCTATGACGGCAATA
AAAAGACAGAATAAAACGCACGGGTGTTGGGTCGTTTGTTCATAAACGCGGGGTTCGGTCCCAGGGCTGG
CACTCTGTCGATACCCCACCGAGACCCCATTGGGGCCAATACGCCCGCGTTTCTTCCTTTTCCCCACCCC
ACCCCCCAAGTTCGGGTGAAGGCCCAGGGCTCGCAGCCAACGTCGGGGCGGCAGGCCCTCCATAGTCGGT
CGTTCGGCTGCGGCGAGCGGTATCAGCTCACTCAAAGGCGGTAATACGGTTATCCACAGAATCAGGGGAT
AACGCAGGAAAGAACATGTGAGCAAAAGGCCAGCAAAAGGCCAGGAACCGTAAAAAGGCCGCGTTGCTGG
CGTTTTTCCATAGGCTCCGCCCCCCTGACGAGCATCACAAAAATCGACGCTCAAGTCAGAGGTGGCGAAA
CCCGACAGGACTATAAAGATACCAGGCGTTTCCCCCTGGAAGCTCCCTCGTGCGCTCTCCTGTTCCGACC
CTGCCGCTTACCGGATACCTGTCCGCCTTTCTCCCTTCGGGAAGCGTGGCGCTTTCTCATAGCTCACGCT
GTAGGTATCTCAGTTCGGTGTAGGTCGTTCGCTCCAAGCTGGGCTGTGTGCACGAACCCCCCGTTCAGCC
CGACCGCTGCGCCTTATCCGGTAACTATCGTCTTGAGTCCAACCCGGTAAGACACGACTTATCGCCACTG
GCAGCAGCCACTGGTAACAGGATTAGCAGAGCGAGGTATGTAGGCGGTGCTACAGAGTTCTTGAAGTGGT
GGCCTAACTACGGCTACACTAGAAGAACAGTATTTGGTATCTGCGCTCTGCTGAAGCCAGTTACCTTCGG
AAAAAGAGTTGGTAGCTCTTGATCCGGCAAACAAACCACCGCTGGTAGCGGTGGTTTTTTTGTTTGCAAG
CAGCAGATTACGCGCAGAAAAAAAGGATCTCAAGAAGATCCTTTGATCTTTTCTACGGGGTCTGACGCTC
AGTGGAACGAAAACTCACGTTAAGGGATTTTGGTCATGAGATTATCAAAAAGGATCTTCACCTAGATCCT
TTTAAATTAAAAATGAAGTTTTAAATCAATCTAAAGTATATATGAGTAAACTTGGTCTGACAGTTACCAA
TGCTTAATCAGTGAGGCACCTATCTCAGCGATCTGTCTATTTCGTTCATCCATAGTTGCCTGACTCCCCG
TCGTGTAGATAACTACGATACGGGAGGGCTTACCATCTGGCCCCAGTGCTGCAATGATACCGCGAGACCC
ACGCTCACCGGCTCCAGATTTATCAGCAATAAACCAGCCAGCCGGAAGGGCCGAGCGCAGAAGTGGTCCT
GCAACTTTATCCGCCTCCATCCAGTCTATTAATTGTTGCCGGGAAGCTAGAGTAAGTAGTTCGCCAGTTA
ATAGTTTGCGCAACGTTGTTGCCATTGCTACAGGCATCGTGGTGTCACGCTCGTCGTTTGGTATGGCTTC
ATTCAGCTCCGGTTCCCAACGATCAAGGCGAGTTACATGATCCCCCATGTTGTGCAAAAAAGCGGTTAGC
TCCTTCGGTCCTCCGATCGTTGTCAGAAGTAAGTTGGCCGCAGTGTTATCACTCATGGTTATGGCAGCAC
TGCATAATTCTCTTACTGTCATGCCATCCGTAAGATGCTTTTCTGTGACTGGTGAGTACTCAACCAAGTC
ATTCTGAGAATAGTGTATGCGGCGACCGAGTTGCTCTTGCCCGGCGTCAATACGGGATAATACCGCGCCA
CATAGCAGAACTTTAAAAGTGCTCATCATTGGAAAACGTTCTTCGGGGCGAAAACTCTCAAGGATCTTAC
CGCTGTTGAGATCCAGTTCGATGTAACCCACTCGTGCACCCAACTGATCTTCAGCATCTTTTACTTTCAC
CAGCGTTTCTGGGTGAGCAAAAACAGGAAGGCAAAATGCCGCAAAAAAGGGAATAAGGGCGACACGGAAA
TGTTGAATACTCATACTCTTCCTTTTTCAATATTATTGAAGCATTTATCAGGGTTATTGTCTCATGAGCG
GATACATATTTGAATGTATTTAGAAAAATAAACAAATAGGGGTTCCGCGCACATTTCCCCGAAAAGTGCC
ACCTGACGTCGACGGATCGGGAGATCTCCCGATCCCCTATGGTGCACTCTCAGTACAATCTGCTCTGATG
CCGCATAGTTAAGCCAGTATCTGCTCCCTGCTTGTGTGTTGGAGGTCGCTGAGTAGTGCGCGAGC
Features (pLannotate 1.2.2; 10 found; start..end, strand, type, name):
    110..489     +  enhancer       CMV enhancer: human cytomegalovirus immediate early enhancer
    490..693     +  promoter       CMV promoter: human cytomegalovirus (CMV) immediate early promoter
    808..4911    +  CDS            Cas9m4: catalytically dead mutant of the Cas9 endonuclease from the Streptococcus pyogenes Type II CRISPR/Cas system RNA-guided DNA-binding protein that lacks endonuclease activity due to the mutations D10A, D839A, H840A, and N863A (Mali et al., 2013)
   4978..5424    +  CDS            RELA (fragment): TF65_HUMAN - Also known as NFKB3. Experimental evidence at protein level: Swiss-Prot protein existence level 1. NF-kappa-B is a pleiotropic transcription factor present in almost all cell types and is the endpoint of a series of signal transduction events that are initiated by a vast array of stimuli related to many biological processes such as inflammation, immunity, differentiation, cell growth, tumorigenesis and apoptosis. NF-kappa-B is a homo- or heterodimeric complex formed by the Rel-like domain- containing proteins RELA/p65, RELB, NFKB1/p105, NFKB1/p50, REL and NFKB2/p52. The heterodime
   5523..5571    +  polyA_signal   HSV TK poly(A) signal: herpes simplex virus thymidine kinase polyadenylation signal (Cole and Stacy, 1985)
   5662..5678    -  polyA_signal   bGH poly(A) signal (fragment): bovine growth hormone polyadenylation signal
   5885..6473    -  rep_origin     ori: high-copy-number ColE1/pMB1/pBR322/pUC origin of replication
   6644..7504    -  CDS            AmpR: β-lactamase; bla; confers resistance to ampicillin, carbenicillin, and related antibiotics
   7505..7609    -  promoter       AmpR promoter: bla
   7668..7720    -  misc_feature   bom (fragment): basis of mobility region from pBR322
