[The description below was written by a language model from this plasmid's Addgene catalogue record and pLannotate feature annotations shown in this document.]
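Description:
dSp-p65 (1-150) is a mammalian expression plasmid of about 7.8 kb that produces a nuclease-dead Streptococcus pyogenes Cas9 fused at its C terminus to a truncated p65 (RELA) transcriptional activation domain. The catalogue lists the backbone as pBR322. The feature table accordingly shows a ColE1/pMB1-family origin of replication, a fragment of the pBR322 bom (basis of mobility) region, and a β-lactamase gene driven by its own promoter, which gives ampicillin selection in E. coli. The catalogue describes the plasmid as low copy, whereas the annotation software labels the origin generically as a high-copy type, and the record does not resolve this difference. No mammalian selection marker is annotated, so the plasmid appears suited to transient transfection.

The expression cassette is driven by the human cytomegalovirus immediate-early enhancer and promoter. The dCas9 coding sequence matches the Cas9m4 variant, which carries the D10A, D839A, H840A and N863A substitutions. These abolish endonuclease activity but leave guide RNA-directed DNA binding intact. A short distance downstream, on the same strand, is a roughly 450 bp fragment of human RELA, matching the "1-150" portion of the p65 activation domain named in the title. An HSV thymidine kinase polyadenylation signal follows, and a small reverse-oriented remnant of the bGH poly(A) signal lies beyond it. No nuclear localization signals, linkers or guide RNA cassette are annotated, so a guide would presumably have to be supplied separately.

The associated work concerns the rational design of a compact CRISPR-Cas9 activator for AAV delivery. In that context the construct serves as a truncation variant for testing how much of the p65 domain is needed for targeted gene activation. The plasmid itself has no annotated AAV elements.
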