Addgene plasmid #99659: dSp-p65 (1-150)
Purpose: Expresses dSp Cas9 fused to truncated p65 activation domain
Depositing lab: George Church. Depositing organization: Harvard Medical School. Publication: Rational design of a compact CRISPR-Cas9 activator for AAV-mediated delivery. Vora S, Cheng J, Xiao R, VanDusen NJ, Quintino L, Pu WT, Vandenberghe LH, Chavez A, Church G. bioRxiv 2018. 298620 10.1101/298620.
Backbone
  Vector backbone: pBR322
  Vector type: Mammalian Expression
Growth in bacteria
  Bacterial resistance: Ampicillin, 100 μg/mL
  Growth temperature: 37°C
  Growth strain: DH5alpha
  Copy number: Low Copy
Gene/Insert
  Gene/Insert name: dCas9
  Species: Synthetic
  Mutation: dead Cas9
  Tag / fusion protein: truncated p65 activation domain (1-150) (C terminal on insert)
  Cloning method: Restriction Enzyme; 5′ cloning site unknown (unknown if destroyed); 3′ cloning site unknown (unknown if destroyed)
Terms and licenses: Academic/Nonprofit Terms; Industry Terms: Not Available to Industry
Depositor comments: Please visit https://doi.org/10.1101/298620 for bioRxiv preprint.
How to cite: dSp-p65 (1-150) was a gift from George Church (Addgene plasmid # 99659 ; http://n2t.net/addgene:99659 ; RRID:Addgene_99659)
